Addgene plasmid #122011: pCoofy59
Purpose: (Empty Backbone) Baculovirus vector for parallel SLIC cloning containing N-terminal TrxA-His6 with PreScission Cleavage site
Depositing lab: Peggy Stolt-Bergner & Sabine Suppmann. Depositing organization: Max Planck Institute of Biochemistry. Publication: A new method to customize protein expression vectors for fast, efficient and background free parallel cloning. Scholz J, Besir H, Strasser C, Suppmann S. BMC Biotechnol. 2013 Feb 14;13(1):12. 10.1186/1472-6750-13-12 PubMed 23410102.
Backbone
  Vector backbone: pFastBac-22
  Backbone manufacturer: Thermo
  Backbone size (bp): 5556
  Vector type: Insect Expression
  Tag / fusion protein: TrxA-His6 (N terminal on insert)
Growth in bacteria
  Bacterial resistance: Ampicillin, 100 μg/mL
  Growth temperature: 37°C
  Growth strain: DB3.1
  Copy number: High Copy
Gene/Insert
  Gene/Insert name: None
Terms and licenses: Academic/Nonprofit Terms; Industry Terms: Not Available to Industry
Depositor comments: ccdB Survival cells are NOT suitable for the unmodified plasmid containing the ccdB gene. The plasmid is provided in the recommended DB3.1 strain. Please see supplemental file for LP1 and LP2 primers to use for SLIC cloning. A detailed protocol for using pCoofy plasmids is available at https://p4eu.org/wiki . Use one of the following linearization primer pairs for SLIC cloning. Choose one LP1 forward vector primer and one LP2 reverse vector primer: LP1 forward vector primer: SLIC Primer (3C site) 5' GGGCCCCTGGAACAGAACTTCCAG 3' LP2 reverse vector primer: SLIC Primer 5' CGCCATTAACCTGATGTTCTGGGG 3' Test each preparation of the plasmid by transforming it into non-resistant cells (ex. DH5a) to ensure negative selection by ccdB kills all the transformed cells as expected.
How to cite: pCoofy59 was a gift from Peggy Stolt-Bergner & Sabine Suppmann (Addgene plasmid # 122011 ; http://n2t.net/addgene:122011 ; RRID:Addgene_122011)
