[The description below was written by a language model from this plasmid's Addgene catalogue record and pLannotate feature annotations shown in this document.]
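Description:
pCoofy59 is an empty insect-expression backbone derived from pFastBac-22, designed as a baculovirus donor (transfer) vector for parallel SLIC (sequence- and ligation-independent) cloning. It is maintained in E. coli as a high-copy plasmid through a ColE1/pUC-type origin and selected with ampicillin via the β-lactamase gene. An f1 origin is also present. Because the unmodified vector carries the gyrase poison ccdB, it must be kept in a ccdB-tolerant host, and the record specifies DB3.1 rather than ccdB Survival cells.

The functional cassette lies between the Tn7R and Tn7L ends of a mini-Tn7 element, the arrangement used in pFastBac-type vectors to transpose the cassette into a baculovirus bacmid. Within these ends are a gentamicin acetyltransferase gene driven by the integron Pc promoter, which allows selection of transposition events. They also enclose an expression unit in which the polyhedrin promoter drives E. coli thioredoxin (TrxA). According to the catalogue entry, TrxA is followed by a His6 tag and a PreScission (3C) protease cleavage site, although the feature table does not annotate those two short elements separately. Downstream sit the ccdB gene and an SV40 polyadenylation signal.

In use, the vector is linearised by PCR with primers that anneal at the 3C site and downstream of the cassette, so the gene of interest replaces ccdB. Uncut or parental plasmid then kills standard cloning strains, giving low-background cloning. The resulting protein carries an N-terminal TrxA-His6 fusion for solubility enhancement and affinity purification, and this fusion can be removed by protease cleavage. No insert is present in the deposited plasmid.
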