Features (pLannotate 1.2.2; 17 found; start..end, strand, type, name):
    216..804     +  rep_origin     ori: high-copy-number ColE1/pMB1/pBR322/pUC origin of replication
    990..1041    -  misc_feature   bom (fragment): basis of mobility region from pBR322
   1109..1333    -  mobile_element Tn7R: mini-Tn7 element (right end of the Tn7 transposon) Tn7
   1400..1933    -  CDS            GmR: gentamycin acetyltransferase; aacC1; confers resistance to gentamycin
   2103..2131    -  promoter       Pc promoter: intI1 (promoter lies within the coding sequence); class 1 integron promoter
   2109..2456    -  CDS            YPR2_ECOLX (fragment): Protein predicted: Swiss-Prot protein existence level 4. From Escherichia coli.
   2483..2574    +  promoter       polyhedrin promoter: polh from Autographa californica; promoter for the baculovirus polyhedrin gene
   2635..2958    +  CDS            TrxA: E. coli thioredoxin; trxA
   3069..3100    -  misc_feature   MCS (fragment): pBluescript multiple cloning site
   3162..3464    +  CDS            ccdB: CcdB, a bacterial toxin that poisons DNA gyrase; ccdB; Plasmids containing the ccdB gene cannot be propagated in standard E. coli strains.
   3519..3602    +  CDS            large T antigen (fragment): large T antigen from SV40 (simian virus 40)
   3625..3759    +  polyA_signal   SV40 poly(A) signal: SV40 polyadenylation signal
   3788..3953    -  mobile_element Tn7L: mini-Tn7 element (left end of the Tn7 transposon) Tn7
   4116..4132    +  CDS            lacZα (fragment): LacZα fragment of β-galactosidase; lacZ fragment
   4137..4591    +  rep_origin     f1 ori (sequence partly withheld): f1 bacteriophage origin of replication; arrow indicates direction of (+) strand synthesis
   4617..4721    +  promoter       AmpR promoter: bla
   4722..45      +  CDS            AmpR (across the origin): β-lactamase; bla; confers resistance to ampicillin, carbenicillin, and related antibiotics
>Addgene plasmid #122011 | pCoofy59 | addgene full sequence | sequence record 243581 | Addgene NGS Result
AGACAGATCGCTGAGATAGGTGCCTCACTGATTAAGCATTGGTAACTGTCAGACCAAGTTTACTCATATA
TACTTTAGATTGATTTAAAACTTCATTTTTAATTTAAAAGGATCTAGGTGAAGATCCTTTTTGATAATCT
CATGACCAAAATCCCTTAACGTGAGTTTTCGTTCCACTGAGCGTCAGACCCCGTAGAAAAGATCAAAGGA
TCTTCTTGAGATCCTTTTTTTCTGCGCGTAATCTGCTGCTTGCAAACAAAAAAACCACCGCTACCAGCGG
TGGTTTGTTTGCCGGATCAAGAGCTACCAACTCTTTTTCCGAAGGTAACTGGCTTCAGCAGAGCGCAGAT
ACCAAATACTGTTCTTCTAGTGTAGCCGTAGTTAGGCCACCACTTCAAGAACTCTGTAGCACCGCCTACA
TACCTCGCTCTGCTAATCCTGTTACCAGTGGCTGCTGCCAGTGGCGATAAGTCGTGTCTTACCGGGTTGG
ACTCAAGACGATAGTTACCGGATAAGGCGCAGCGGTCGGGCTGAACGGGGGGTTCGTGCACACAGCCCAG
CTTGGAGCGAACGACCTACACCGAACTGAGATACCTACAGCGTGAGCTATGAGAAAGCGCCACGCTTCCC
GAAGGGAGAAAGGCGGACAGGTATCCGGTAAGCGGCAGGGTCGGAACAGGAGAGCGCACGAGGGAGCTTC
CAGGGGGAAACGCCTGGTATCTTTATAGTCCTGTCGGGTTTCGCCACCTCTGACTTGAGCGTCGATTTTT
GTGATGCTCGTCAGGGGGGCGGAGCCTATGGAAAAACGCCAGCAACGCGGCCTTTTTACGGTTCCTGGCC
TTTTGCTGGCCTTTTGCTCACATGTTCTTTCCTGCGTTATCCCCTGATTCTGTGGATAACCGTATTACCG
CCTTTGAGTGAGCTGATACCGCTCGCCGCAGCCGAACGACCGAGCGCAGCGAGTCAGTGAGCGAGGAAGC
GGAAGAGCGCCTGATGCGGTATTTTCTCCTTACGCATCTGTGCGGTATTTCACACCGCATAGACCAGCCG
CGTAACCTGGCAAAATCGGTTACGGTTGAGTAATAAATGGATGCCCTGCGTAAGCGGGTGTGGGCGGACA
ATAAAGTCTTAAACTGAACAAAATAGATCTAAACTATGACAATAAAGTCTTAAACTAGACAGAATAGTTG
TAAACTGAAATCAGTCCAGTTATGCTGTGAAAAAGCATACTGGACTTTTGTTATGGCTAAAGCAAACTCT
TCATTTTCTGAAGTGCAAATTGCCCGTCGTATTAAAGAGGGGCGTGGCCAAGGGCATGGTAAAGACTATA
TTCGCGGCGTTGTGACAATTTACCGAACAACTCCGCGGCCGGGAAGCCGATCTCGGCTTGAACGAATTGT
TAGGTGGCGGTACTTGGGTCGATATCAAAGTGCATCACTTCTTCCCGTATGCCCAACTTTGTATAGAGAG
CCACTGCGGGATCGTCACCGTAATCTGCTTGCACGTAGATCACATAAGCACCAAGCGCGTTGGCCTCATG
CTTGAGGAGATTGATGAGCGCGGTGGCAATGCCCTGCCTCCGGTGCTCGCCGGAGACTGCGAGATCATAG
ATATAGATCTCACTACGCGGCTGCTCAAACTTGGGCAGAACGTAAGCCGCGAGAGCGCCAACAACCGCTT
CTTGGTCGAAGGCAGCAAGCGCGATGAATGTCTTACTACGGAGCAAGTTCCCGAGGTAATCGGAGTCCGG
CTGATGTTGGGAGTAGGTGGCTACGTCTCCGAACTCACGACCGAAAAGATCAAGAGCAGCCCGCATGGAT
TTGACTTGGTCAGGGCCGAGCCTACATGTGCGAATGATGCCCATACTTGAGCCACCTAACTTTGTTTTAG
GGCGACTGCCCTGCTGCGTAACATCGTTGCTGCTCCATAACATCAAACATCGACCCACGGCGTAACGCGC
TTGCTGCTTGGATGCCCGAGGCATAGACTGTACAAAAAAACAGTCATAACAAGCCATGAAAACCGCCACT
GCGCCGTTACCACCGCTGCGTTCGGTCAAGGTTCTGGACCAGTTGCGTGAGCGCATACGCTACTTGCATT
ACAGTTTACGAACCGAACAGGCTTATGTCAACTGGGTTCGTGCCTTCATCCGTTTCCACGGTGTGCGTCA
CCCGGCAACCTTGGGCAGCAGCGAAGTCGAGGCATTTCTGTCCTGGCTGGCGAACGAGCGCAAGGTTTCG
GTCTCCACGCATCGTCAGGCATTGGCGGCCTTGCTGTTCTTCTACGGCAAGGTGCTGTGCACGGATCTGC
CCTGGCTTCAGGAGATCGGAAGACCTCGGCCGTCGCGGCGCTTGCCGGTGGTGCTGACCCCGGATGAAGT
GGTTCGCATCCTCGGTTTTCTGGAAGGCGAGCATCGTTTGTTCGCCCAGGACTCTAGCTATAGTTCTAGT
GGTTGGCTACGTATACTCCGGAATATTAATAGATCATGGAGATAATTAAAATGATAACCATCTCGCAAAT
AAATAAGTATTTTACTGTTTTCGTAACAGTTTTGTAATAAAAAAACCTATAAATATTCCGGATTATTCAT
ACCGTCCCACCATCGGGCGCGGATCCCGGTCCGAAACCATGAAAAGCGATAAAATTATTCACCTGACTGA
CGACAGTTTTGACACGGATGTACTCAAAGCGGACGGGGCGATCCTCGTCGATTTCTGGGCAGAGTGGTGC
GGTCCGTGCAAAATGATCGCCCCGATTCTGGATGAAATCGCTGACGAATATCAGGGCAAACTGACCGTTG
CAAAACTGAACATCGATCAAAACCCTGGCACTGCGCCGAAATATGGCATCCGTGGTATCCCGACTCTGCT
GCTGTTCAAAAACGGTGAAGTGGCGGCAACCAAAGTGGGTGCACTGTCTAAAGGTCAGTTGAAAGAGTTC
CTCGACGCTAACCTGGCCGGTTCTGGTTCTGGCCATATGCACCATCATCATCATCATTCTTCTGGTCTGG
AAGTTCTGTTCCAGGGGCCCATGGACTAATGAGGTACCGGATCCGAATTCGAGCTCCGTCGACAAGCTTG
ATATCGAATTCCTGCAGCCCAAACTGCAGTTGACAACATAAAAACTTTGTGTTATACTTGTAACGTAAGG
AGGTAATGATTCAGTTTAAGGTTTACACCTATAAAAGAGAGAGCCGTTATCGTCTGTTTGTGGATGTACA
GAGTGATATTATTGACACGCCCGGGCGACGGATGGTGATCCCCCTGGCCAGTGCACGTCTGCTGTCAGAT
AAAGTCTCCCGTGAACTTTACCCGGTGGTGCATATCGGGGATGAAAGCTGGCGCATGATGACCACCGATA
TGGCCAGTGTGCCGGTCTCCGTTATCGGGGAAGAAGTGGCTGATCTCAGCCACCGCGAAAATGACATCAA
AAACGCCATTAACCTGATGTTCTGGGGAATATAAGCTTGCGGCCGCACTCGAGGCATGCGGTACCAAGCT
TGTCGAGAAGTACTAGAGGATCATAATCAGCCATACCACATTTGTAGAGGTTTTACTTGCTTTAAAAAAC
CTCCCACACCTCCCCCTGAACCTGAAACATAAAATGAATGCAATTGTTGTTGTTAACTTGTTTATTGCAG
CTTATAATGGTTACAAATAAAGCAATAGCATCACAAATTTCACAAATAAAGCATTTTTTTCACTGCATTC
TAGTTGTGGTTTGTCCAAACTCATCAATGTATCTTATCATGTCTGGATCTGATCACTGCTTGAGCCTAGG
AGATCCGAACCAGATAAGTGAAATCTAGTTCCAAACTATTTTGTCATTTTTAATTTTCGTATTAGCTTAC
GACGCTACACCCAGTTCCCATCTATTTTGTCACTCTTCCCTAAATAATCCTTAAAAACTCCATTTCCACC
CCTCCCAGTTCCCAACTATTTTGTCCGCCCACAGCGGGGCATTTTTCTTCCTGTTATGTTTTTAATCAAA
CATCCTGCCAACTCCATGTGACAAACCGTCATCTTCGGCTACTTTTTCTCTGTCACAGAATGAAAATTTT
TCTGTCATCTCTTCGTTATTAATGTTTGTAATTGACTGAATATCAACGCTTATTTGCAGCCTGAATGGCG
AATGGG
[124 nt withheld, positions 4137-4260]
C
[91 nt withheld, positions 4262-4352]
A
[49 nt withheld, positions 4354-4402]
CCTTTGACGTTGGAGTCCACGTTCTT
[37 nt withheld, positions 4429-4465]
ACCCTATCTCGGTCTATTCTTTTGATTTATAAGGGATTTTGCCGATTTCGGCCTATTGGTTAAAAAATGA
GCTGATTTAACAAAAATTTAACGCGAATTTTAACAAAATATTAACGCTTACAATTTAGGTGGCACTTTTC
GGGGAAATGTGCGCGGAACCCCTATTTGTTTATTTTTCTAAATACATTCAAATATGTATCCGCTCATGAG
ACAATAACCCTGATAAATGCTTCAATAATATTGAAAAAGGAAGAGTATGAGTATTCAACATTTCCGTGTC
GCCCTTATTCCCTTTTTTGCGGCATTTTGCCTTCCTGTTTTTGCTCACCCAGAAACGCTGGTGAAAGTAA
AAGATGCTGAAGATCAGTTGGGTGCACGAGTGGGTTACATCGAACTGGATCTCAACAGCGGTAAGATCCT
TGAGAGTTTTCGCCCCGAAGAACGTTTTCCAATGATGAGCACTTTTAAAGTTCTGCTATGTGGCGCGGTA
TTATCCCGTATTGACGCCGGGCAAGAGCAACTCGGTCGCCGCATACACTATTCTCAGAATGACTTGGTTG
AGTACTCACCAGTCACAGAAAAGCATCTTACGGATGGCATGACAGTAAGAGAATTATGCAGTGCTGCCAT
AACCATGAGTGATAACACTGCGGCCAACTTACTTCTGACAACGATCGGAGGACCGAAGGAGCTAACCGCT
TTTTTGCACAACATGGGGGATCATGTAACTCGCCTTGATCGTTGGGAACCGGAGCTGAATGAAGCCATAC
CAAACGACGAGCGTGACACCACGATGCCTGTAGCAATGGCAACAACGTTGCGCAAACTATTAACTGGCGA
ACTACTTACTCTAGCTTCCCGGCAACAATTAATAGACTGGATGGAGGCGGATAAAGTTGCAGGACCACTT
CTGCGCTCGGCCCTTCCGGCTGGCTGGTTTATTGCTGATAAATCTGGAGCCGGTGAGCGTGGGTCTCGCG
GTATCATTGCAGCACTGGGGCCAGATGGTAAGCCCTCCCGTATCGTAGTTATCTACACGACGGGGAGTCA
GGCAACTATGGATGAACGAAAT
